>Addgene plasmid #228088 | mCit(D1h-D3h)3-gs | addgene full sequence | sequence record 451399 | Addgene NGS Result
CTACTTCTGGAATAGCTCAGAGGCAGAGGCGGCCTCGGCCTCTGCATAAATAAAAAAAATTAGTCAGCCA
TGGGGCGGAGAATGGGCGGAACTGGGCGGAGTTAGGGGCGGGATGGGCGGAGTTAGGGGCGGGACTATGG
TTGCTGACTAATTGAGATGCATGCTTTGCATACTTCTGCCTGCTGGGGAGCCTGGGGACTTTCCACACCT
GGTTGCTGACTAATTGAGATGCATGCTTTGCATACTTCTGCCTGCTGGGGAGCCTGGGGACTTTCCACAC
CCTAACTGACACACATTCCACAGAATTAATTCGCGTTAAATTTTTGTTAAATCAGCTCATTTTTTAACCA
ATAGGCCGAAATCGGCAAAATCCCTTATAAATCAAAAGAATAGACCGAGATAGGGT
[37 nt withheld, positions 407-443]
AAAGAACGTGGACTCCAACGTCAAAGG
[49 nt withheld, positions 471-519]
T
[91 nt withheld, positions 521-611]
G
[124 nt withheld, positions 613-736]
GGGGATACCCCCTAGAGCCCCAGCTGGTTCTTTCCGCCTCAGAAGCCATAGAGCCCACCGCATCCCCAGC
ATGCCTGCTATTGTCTTCCCAATCCTCCCCCTTGCTGTCCTGCCCCACCCCACCCCCCAGAATAGAATGA
CACCTACTCAGACAATGCGATGCAATTTCCTCATTTTATTAGGAAAGGACAGTGGGAGTGGCACCTTCCA
GGGTCAAGGAAGGCACGGGGGAGGGGCAAACAACAGATGGCTGGCAACTAGAAGGCACAGTCGAGGCTGA
TCAGCGAGCTCTAGCATTTAGGTGACACTATAGAATAGGGCCCTCTAGATTACTCTTCCAGCGCAGCATT
TTCTTGCTTAAGAGCAGCTATTTTAGAGCCGCCAGAGCCTGATCCTTCTTTCAGGGCTGCGTTCTTCTGT
TCAAGTGCTGCAATTTCAGAACCGCCAGATCCAGAGCCCTCCTCAAGGGCGGCATTCTCTTGCTTCAAAG
CCGCGATTTTACTGCCACCACTACCAGAACCCTCCTTCAGAGCCGCGTTTTTCTGCTCCAGTGCAGCAAT
TTCACTGCCGCCAGAACCACTGCCTTCTTCCAAGGCTGCGTTCTCCTGTTTCAACGCCGCAATTTTGCTG
CCTCCAGACCCGCTGCCCTCTTTCAGGGCCGCATTCTTCTGTTCGAGCGCAGCAATCTCGCTCCCACCAG
AGCCTGAGCCCTTGTACAGCTCGTCCATGCCGAGAGTGATCCCGGCGGCGGTCACGAACTCCAGCAGGAC
CATGTGATCGCGCTTCTCGTTGGGGTCTTTGCTCAGGGCGGACTGGTAGCTCAGGTAGTGGTTGTCGGGC
AGCAGCACGGGGCCGTCGCCGATGGGGGTGTTCTGCTGGTAGTGGTCGGCGAGCTGCACGCTGCCGTCCT
CGATGTTGTGGCGGATCTTGAAGTTCACCTTGATGCCGTTCTTCTGCTTGTCGGCCATGATATAGACGTT
GTGGCTGTTGTAGTTGTACTCCAGCTTGTGCCCCAGGATGTTGCCGTCCTCCTTGAAGTCGATGCCCTTC
AGCTCGATGCAGTTCACCAGGGTGTCGCCCTCGAACTTCACCTCGGCGCGGGTCTTGTAGTTGCCGTCGT
CCTTGAAGAAGATGGTGCGCTCCTGGACGTAGCCTTCGGGCATGGCGGACTTGAAGAAGTCGTGCTGCTT
CATGTGGTCGGGGTAGCGGGCGAAGCACATCAGGCCGTAGCCGAAGGTGGTCACGAGGGTGGGCCAGGGC
ACGGGCAGCTTGCCGGTGGTGCAGATGAACTTCAGGGTCAGCTTGCCGTAGGTGGCATCGCCCTCGCCCT
CGCCGGACACGCTGAACTTGTGGCCGTTTACGTCGCCGTCCAGCTCGACCAGGATGGGCACCACCCCGGT
GAACAGCTCCTCGCCCTTGCTCACCATGTGGTGGTGGTGGTGGTGCATGGTGGCGAATTCCAGCACACTG
GCGGCCGTTACTAGTGGATCCGAGCTCGGTACCAAGCTTGGGTCTCCCTATAGTGAGTCGTATTAATTTC
GATAAGCCAGTAAGCAGTGGGTTCTCTAGTTAGCCAGAGAGCTCTGCTTATATAGACCTCCCACCGTACA
CGCCTACCGCCCATTTGCGTCAATGGGGCGGAGTTGTTACGACATTTTGGAAAGTCCCGTTGATTTTGGT
GCCAAAACAAACTCCCATTGACGTCAATGGGGTGGAGACTTGGAAATCCCCGTGAGTCAAACCGCTATCC
ACGCCCATTGATGTACTGCCAAAACCGCATCACCATGGTAATAGCGATGACTAATACGTAGATGTACTGC
CAAGTAGGAAAGTCCCATAAGGTCATGTACTGGGCATAATGCCAGGCGGGCCATTTACCGTCATTGACGT
CAATAGGGGGCGTACTTGGCATATGATACACTTGATGTACTGCCAAGTGGGCAGTTTACCGTAAATACTC
CACCCATTGACGTCAATGGAAAGTCCCTATTGGCGTTACTATGGGAACATACGTCATTATTGACGTCAAT
GGGCGGGGGTCGTTGGGCGGTCAGCCAGGCGGGCCATTTACCGTAAGTTATGTAACGCGGAACTCCATAT
ATGGGCTATGAACTAATGACCCCGTAATTGATTACTATTAATAACTAGTCAATAATCAATGTCAACGCGT
ATATCTGGCCCGTACATCGCGAAGCAGCGCAAAACGCCTAACCCTAAGCAGATTCTTCATGCAATTGTCG
GTCAAGCCTTGCCTTGTTGTAGCTTAAATTTTGCTCGCGCACTACTCAGCGACCTCCAACACACAAGCAG
GGAGCAGATACTGGCTTAACTATGCGGCATCAGAGCAGATTGTACTGAGAGTGCACCATAGGGGATCGGG
AGATCTCCCGATCCGTCGACGTCAGGTGGCACTTTTCGGGGAAATGTGCGCGGAACCCCTATTTGTTTAT
TTTTCTAAATACATTCAAATATGTATCCGCTCATGAGACAATAACCCTGATAAATGCTTCAATAATATTG
AAAAAGGAAGAGTATGAGTATTCAACATTTCCGTGTCGCCCTTATTCCCTTTTTTGCGGCATTTTGCCTT
CCTGTTTTTGCTCACCCAGAAACGCTGGTGAAAGTAAAAGATGCTGAAGATCAGTTGGGTGCACGAGTGG
GTTACATCGAACTGGATCTCAACAGCGGTAAGATCCTTGAGAGTTTTCGCCCCGAAGAACGTTTTCCAAT
GATGAGCACTTTTAAAGTTCTGCTATGTGGCGCGGTATTATCCCGTATTGACGCCGGGCAAGAGCAACTC
GGTCGCCGCATACACTATTCTCAGAATGACTTGGTTGAGTACTCACCAGTCACAGAAAAGCATCTTACGG
ATGGCATGACAGTAAGAGAATTATGCAGTGCTGCCATAACCATGAGTGATAACACTGCGGCCAACTTACT
TCTGACAACGATCGGAGGACCGAAGGAGCTAACCGCTTTTTTGCACAACATGGGGGATCATGTAACTCGC
CTTGATCGTTGGGAACCGGAGCTGAATGAAGCCATACCAAACGACGAGCGTGACACCACGATGCCTGTAG
CAATGGCAACAACGTTGCGCAAACTATTAACTGGCGAACTACTTACTCTAGCTTCCCGGCAACAATTAAT
AGACTGGATGGAGGCGGATAAAGTTGCAGGACCACTTCTGCGCTCGGCCCTTCCGGCTGGCTGGTTTATT
GCTGATAAATCTGGAGCCGGTGAGCGTGGGTCTCGCGGTATCATTGCAGCACTGGGGCCAGATGGTAAGC
CCTCCCGTATCGTAGTTATCTACACGACGGGGAGTCAGGCAACTATGGATGAACGAAATAGACAGATCGC
TGAGATAGGTGCCTCACTGATTAAGCATTGGTAACTGTCAGACCAAGTTTACTCATATATACTTTAGATT
GATTTAAAACTTCATTTTTAATTTAAAAGGATCTAGGTGAAGATCCTTTTTGATAATCTCATGACCAAAA
TCCCTTAACGTGAGTTTTCGTTCCACTGAGCGTCAGACCCCGTAGAAAAGATCAAAGGATCTTCTTGAGA
TCCTTTTTTTCTGCGCGTAATCTGCTGCTTGCAAACAAAAAAACCACCGCTACCAGCGGTGGTTTGTTTG
CCGGATCAAGAGCTACCAACTCTTTTTCCGAAGGTAACTGGCTTCAGCAGAGCGCAGATACCAAATACTG
TTCTTCTAGTGTAGCCGTAGTTAGGCCACCACTTCAAGAACTCTGTAGCACCGCCTACATACCTCGCTCT
GCTAATCCTGTTACCAGTGGCTGCTGCCAGTGGCGATAAGTCGTGTCTTACCGGGTTGGACTCAAGACGA
TAGTTACCGGATAAGGCGCAGCGGTCGGGCTGAACGGGGGGTTCGTGCACACAGCCCAGCTTGGAGCGAA
CGACCTACACCGAACTGAGATACCTACAGCGTGAGCTATGAGAAAGCGCCACGCTTCCCGAAGGGAGAAA
GGCGGACAGGTATCCGGTAAGCGGCAGGGTCGGAACAGGAGAGCGCACGAGGGAGCTTCCAGGGGGAAAC
GCCTGGTATCTTTATAGTCCTGTCGGGTTTCGCCACCTCTGACTTGAGCGTCGATTTTTGTGATGCTCGT
CAGGGGGGCGGAGCCTATGGAAAAACGCCAGCAACGCGGCCTTTTTACGGTTCCTGGCCTTTTGCTGGCC
TTTTGCTCACATGTTCTTTCCTGCGTTATCCCCTGATTCTGTGGATAACCGTATTACCGCCTTTGAGTGA
GCTGATACCGCTCGCCGCAGCCGAACGACCGAGCGCAGCGAGTCAGTGAGCGAGGAAGCGGAAGAGCGCC
CAATACGCAAACCGCCTCTCCCCGCGCGTTGGCCGATTCATTAATGCAGCTGGCACGACAGGTTTCCCGA
CTGGAAAGCGGGCAGTGAGCGCAACGCAATTAATGTGAGTTAGCTCACTCATTAGGCACCCCAGGCTTTA
CACTTTATGCTTCCGGCTCGTATGTTGTGTGGAATTGTGAGCGGATAACAATTTCACACAGGAAACAGCT
ATGACCATGATTACGCCAAGCTCTAGCTAGAGGTCGACGGTATACAGACATGATAAGATACATTGATGAG
TTTGGACAAACCACAACTAGAATGCAGTGAAAAAAATGCTTTATTTGTGAAATTTGTGATGCTATTGCTT
TATTTGTAACCATTATAAGCTGCAATAAACAAGTTGGGGTGGGCGAAGAACTCCAGCATGAGATCCCCGC
GCTGGAGGATCATCCAGCCGGCGTCCCGGAAAACGATTCCGAAGCCCAACCTTTCATAGAAGGCGGCGGT
GGAATCGAAATCTCGTGATGGCAGGTTGGGCGTCGCTTGGTCGGTCATTTCGAACCCCAGAGTCCCGCTC
AGAAGAACTCGTCAAGAAGGCGATAGAAGGCGATGCGCTGCGAATCGGGAGCGGCGATACCGTAAAGCAC
GAGGAAGCGGTCAGCCCATTCGCCGCCAAGCTCTTCAGCAATATCACGGGTAGCCAACGCTATGTCCTGA
TAGCGGTCCGCCACACCCAGCCGGCCACAGTCGATGAATCCAGAAAAGCGGCCATTTTCCACCATGATAT
TCGGCAAGCAGGCATCGCCATGGGTCACGACGAGATCCTCGCCGTCGGGCATGCGCGCCTTGAGCCTGGC
GAACAGTTCGGCTGGCGCGAGCCCCTGATGCTCTTCGTCCAGATCATCCTGATCGACAAGACCGGCTTCC
ATCCGAGTACGTGCTCGCTCGATGCGATGTTTCGCTTGGTGGTCGAATGGGCAGGTAGCCGGATCAAGCG
TATGCAGCCGCCGCATTGCATCAGCCATGATGGATACTTTCTCGGCAGGAGCAAGGTGAGATGACAGGAG
ATCCTGCCCCGGCACTTCGCCCAATAGCAGCCAGTCCCTTCCCGCTTCAGTGACAACGTCGAGCACAGCT
GCGCAAGGAACGCCCGTCGTGGCCAGCCACGATAGCCGCGCTGCCTCGTCCTGCAGTTCATTCAGGGCAC
CGGACAGGTCGGTCTTGACAAAAAGAACCGGGCGCCCCTGCGCTGACAGCCGGAACACGGCGGCATCAGA
GCAGCCGATTGTCTGTTGTGCCCAGTCATAGCCGAATAGCCTCTCCACCCAAGCGGCCGGAGAACCTGCG
TGCAATCCATCTTGTTCAATCATGCGAAACGATCCTCATCCTGTCTCTTGATCAGATCCGAAAATGGATA
TACAAGCTCCCGGGAGCTTTTTGCAAAAGCCTAGGCCTCCAAAAAAGCCTCCTCA
Features (pLannotate 1.2.2; 22 found; start..end, strand, type, name):
    308..736     -  rep_origin     f1 ori (sequence partly withheld): f1 bacteriophage origin of replication; arrow indicates direction of (+) strand synthesis
    757..778     -  promoter       SV40 promoter (fragment): SV40 enhancer and early promoter
    782..1006    -  polyA_signal   bGH poly(A) signal: bovine growth hormone polyadenylation signal
   1032..1050    +  promoter       SP6 promoter: promoter for bacteriophage SP6 RNA polymerase
   1447..2163    -  CDS            Citrine: enhanced variant of YFP (Heikal et al., 2001) mammalian codon-optimized
   2164..2181    -  CDS            9xHis (fragment): 9xHis affinity tag
   2253..2271    -  promoter       T7 promoter: promoter for bacteriophage T7 RNA polymerase
   2287..2320    -  LTR            5' LTR (truncated) (fragment): truncated 5' long terminal repeat (LTR) from HIV-1
   2316..2519    -  promoter       CMV promoter: human cytomegalovirus (CMV) immediate early promoter
   2520..2899    -  enhancer       CMV enhancer: human cytomegalovirus immediate early enhancer
   3054..3106    +  misc_feature   bom (fragment): basis of mobility region from pBR322
   3165..3269    +  promoter       AmpR promoter: bla
   3270..4130    +  CDS            AmpR: β-lactamase; bla; confers resistance to ampicillin, carbenicillin, and related antibiotics
   4301..4889    +  rep_origin     ori: high-copy-number ColE1/pMB1/pBR322/pUC origin of replication
   5072..5164    +  CDS            lacI (fragment): lac repressor; lacI; The lac repressor binds to the lac operator to inhibit transcription in E. coli. This inhibition can be relieved by adding lactose or isopropyl-β-D-thiogalactopyranoside (IPTG).
   5177..5198    +  protein_bind   CAP binding site: CAP binding activates transcription in the presence of cAMP. E. coli catabolite activator protein
   5213..5243    +  promoter       lac promoter: promoter for the E. coli lac operon
   5251..5267    +  protein_bind   lac operator: The lac repressor binds to the lac operator to inhibit transcription in E. coli. This inhibition can be relieved by adding lactose or isopropyl-β-D-thiogalactopyranoside (IPTG). lac repressor encoded by lacI
   5340..5461    -  polyA_signal   SV40 poly(A) signal: SV40 polyadenylation signal
   5456..5614    -  CDS            ble (fragment): BLE_KLEPN - Experimental evidence at protein level: Swiss-Prot protein existence level 1. Binding protein with a strong affinity to the bleomycin family of antibiotics. Binds to CL990; an antimitotic-antibiotic compound. From Klebsiella pneumoniae.
   5638..6429    -  CDS            neo: KKA2_KLEPN - Also known as kan, nptII. Experimental evidence at protein level: Swiss-Prot protein existence level 1. Resistance to kanamycin, neomycin, paromomycin, ribostamycin, butirosin and gentamicin B. From Klebsiella pneumoniae.
   6496..294     -  promoter       SV40 promoter (across the origin): SV40 enhancer and early promoter
