[The description below was written by a language model from this plasmid's Addgene catalogue record and pLannotate feature annotations shown in this document.]
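Description:
mCit(D1h-D3h)3-gs is a pcDNA-based mammalian expression plasmid of about 6.5 kb that encodes a synthetic fusion of the yellow fluorescent protein mCitrine to three tandem repeats of the de novo designed coiled-coil segments D1h and D3h, joined by short flexible glycine-serine-type linkers. The cassette is driven by the human CMV immediate-early enhancer and promoter and terminated by the bovine growth hormone polyadenylation signal. A T7 promoter lies just downstream of CMV, and an SP6 promoter sits on the far side of the insert. The annotation places a short His-tag fragment immediately upstream of the Citrine coding sequence, so the fluorescent protein is N-terminal as the record states. The coiled-coil repeats themselves are not recognised by the automated annotation; they presumably occupy the unannotated stretch between Citrine and the bGH signal.

For propagation in E. coli the plasmid carries a high-copy ColE1/pUC-type origin and the β-lactamase gene for ampicillin selection, along with an f1 origin. An SV40 early promoter drives a neomycin phosphotransferase gene followed by an SV40 polyadenylation signal, a standard pcDNA arrangement that could support G418 selection in mammalian cells, although the record does not mention such use. Small lac-region, ble and LTR fragments appear to be backbone remnants.

The construct is intended for expression in mammalian cells, where multivalent coiled-coil interactions drive phase separation and mCitrine allows the resulting liquid condensates to be imaged. The depositor notes that the sequenced plasmid has a 21 bp insertion within the linker/coiled-coil insert relative to the reference sequence, and states that this does not affect function.
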