Addgene plasmid #228088: mCit(D1h-D3h)3-gs
Purpose: Mammalian expression of coiled coil segments (D1h-D3h)x3, with short flexible linkers and N-terminal mCitrine; for phase separation and forming of liquid condensates in mammalian cells.
Depositing lab: Roman Jerala. Depositing organization: National Institute of Chemistry. Publication: Programmable de novo designed coiled coil-mediated phase separation in mammalian cells. Ramsak M, Ramirez DA, Hough LE, Shirts MR, Vidmar S, Elersic Filipic K, Anderluh G, Jerala R. Nat Commun. 2023 Dec 2;14(1):7973. doi: 10.1038/s41467-023-43742-w. PubMed 38042897.
Backbone
  Vector backbone: pcDNA
  Vector type: Mammalian Expression
Growth in bacteria
  Bacterial resistance: Ampicillin, 100 μg/mL
  Growth temperature: 37°C
  Growth strain: DH5alpha
  Copy number: High Copy
Gene/Insert
  Gene/Insert name: mCit, D1h, D3h
  Species: Synthetic
  Cloning method: Gibson Cloning
Terms and licenses: Academic/Nonprofit Terms; Industry Terms: Not Available to Industry
Depositor comments: This plasmid contains a 21bp insertion in the gs-D1h-gs-D4h insert in the Addgene result compared to the provided reference sequence, depositor confirms this does not affect plasmid function.
How to cite: mCit(D1h-D3h)3-gs was a gift from Roman Jerala (Addgene plasmid # 228088 ; http://n2t.net/addgene:228088 ; RRID:Addgene_228088)
